Addgene plasmid #169914: pRGEN-CMV-VPR-WT CjCas9 V-WT
Purpose: Expression of VPR-WT CjCas9 fusion protein to induce orthogonal genes knock out and activation.
Depositing lab: Zhili Rong. Depositing organization: Southern Medical University. Publication: MiniCAFE, a CRISPR/Cas9-based compact and potent transcriptional activator, elicits gene expression in vivo. Zhang X, Lv S, Luo Z, Hu Y, Peng X, Lv J, Zhao S, Feng J, Huang G, Wan QL, Liu J, Huang H, Luan B, Wang D, Zhao X, Lin Y, Zhou Q, Zhang ZN, Rong Z. Nucleic Acids Res. 2021 Mar 22. pii: 6179929. doi: 10.1093/nar/gkab174. PubMed 33751124.
Backbone
  Vector backbone: pRGEN-CMV-CjCas9
  Backbone manufacturer: Addgene #89752
  Vector type: Mammalian Expression, CRISPR
Growth in bacteria
  Bacterial resistance: Ampicillin, 100 μg/mL
  Growth temperature: 37°C
  Growth strain: NEB Stable
  Copy number: Unknown
Gene/Insert
  Gene/Insert name: CjCas9 (alt name: CjeCas9)
  Species: Synthetic; Campylobacter jejuni
  Promoter: CMV
  Tag / fusion protein: VPR (VP64-p65-Rta) (N terminal on insert); 2xSV40NLS (N terminal on insert); SV40NLS-HA (C terminal on insert)
  Cloning method: Gibson Cloning
Terms and licenses: Academic/Nonprofit Terms; Industry Terms: Not Available to Industry
How to cite: pRGEN-CMV-VPR-WT CjCas9 V-WT was a gift from Zhili Rong (Addgene plasmid # 169914 ; http://n2t.net/addgene:169914 ; RRID:Addgene_169914)
