[The description below was written by a language model from this plasmid's Addgene catalogue record and pLannotate feature annotations shown in this document.]
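Description:
pRGEN-CMV-VPR-WT CjCas9 V-WT is a 7,355 nt mammalian expression plasmid for CRISPR applications, built on the pRGEN-CMV-CjCas9 backbone by Gibson cloning. It is propagated in E. coli through a high-copy ColE1/pUC-type origin and selected with ampicillin via the β-lactamase gene and its native promoter. No mammalian selection marker and no guide RNA cassette appear in the feature table, so the guide presumably has to be supplied from a separate construct.

The payload is a single open reading frame driven by the human cytomegalovirus immediate early enhancer and promoter and terminated by the bovine growth hormone polyadenylation signal. It encodes the tripartite VPR transcriptional activator (VP64, the p65/RelA activation domain and the Epstein-Barr virus Rta activation domain) fused to the N terminus of wild-type, nuclease-competent Cas9 from Campylobacter jejuni, a compact Cas9 orthologue. According to the catalogue entry, two SV40 nuclear localisation signals also sit on the N-terminal side and an SV40 NLS plus HA epitope tag on the C-terminal side. These short elements are not individually annotated, and the VP64 portion is detected only as a small VP16-repeat fragment. T7 and SP6 promoters flank the coding region. The short HIV-1 LTR, lacI and bom fragments listed are probably backbone remnants or annotation matches without a functional role.

The stated purpose is to express the VPR–CjCas9 fusion so that one protein can mediate both gene knockout and gene activation at different (orthogonal) targets. The record does not explain how the two outcomes are specified at each target.
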