Features (pLannotate 1.2.2; 15 found; start..end, strand, type, name):
      1..380     +  enhancer       CMV enhancer: human cytomegalovirus immediate early enhancer
    381..584     +  promoter       CMV promoter: human cytomegalovirus (CMV) immediate early promoter
    580..613     +  LTR            5' LTR (truncated) (fragment): truncated 5' long terminal repeat (LTR) from HIV-1
    629..647     +  promoter       T7 promoter: promoter for bacteriophage T7 RNA polymerase
    681..703     +  CDS            VP48 (fragment): 3 tandem repeats of the minimal activation domain of herpes simplex virus VP16 (Cheng et al., 2013)
    885..1427    +  CDS            Rela (fragment): TF65_MOUSE - Also known as Nfkb3. Experimental evidence at protein level: Swiss-Prot protein existence level 1. NF-kappa-B is a pleiotropic transcription factor present in almost all cell types and is the endpoint of a series of signal transduction events that are initiated by a vast array of stimuli related to many biological processes such as inflammation, immunity, differentiation, cell growth, tumorigenesis and apoptosis. NF-kappa-B is a homo- or heterodimeric complex formed by the Rel-like domain- containing proteins RELA/p65, RELB, NFKB1/p105, NFKB1/p50, REL and NFKB2/p52. The heterodime
   1449..1646    +  CDS            Rta AD (fragment): transcriptional activation domain from the human herpesvirus 4 (Epstein-Barr virus) replication and transcription activator Rta/BRLF1 (Hardwick et al., 1992; Chavez et al., 2015)
   1797..4748    +  CDS            CjCas9: Cas9 endonuclease from the Campylobacter jejuni Type II CRISPR/Cas system (Kim et al., 2016)
   4839..4857    -  promoter       SP6 promoter: promoter for bacteriophage SP6 RNA polymerase
   4883..5107    +  polyA_signal   bGH poly(A) signal: bovine growth hormone polyadenylation signal
   5126..5183    -  CDS            lacI (fragment): lac repressor; lacI; The lac repressor binds to the lac operator to inhibit transcription in E. coli. This inhibition can be relieved by adding lactose or isopropyl-β-D-thiogalactopyranoside (IPTG).
   5366..5954    -  rep_origin     ori: high-copy-number ColE1/pMB1/pBR322/pUC origin of replication
   6125..6985    -  CDS            AmpR: β-lactamase; bla; confers resistance to ampicillin, carbenicillin, and related antibiotics
   6986..7090    -  promoter       AmpR promoter: bla
   7149..7201    -  misc_feature   bom (fragment): basis of mobility region from pBR322
>Addgene plasmid #169914 | pRGEN-CMV-VPR-WT CjCas9 V-WT | addgene full sequence | sequence record 336053 | Addgene NGS Result
GACATTGATTATTGACTAGTTATTAATAGTAATCAATTACGGGGTCATTAGTTCATAGCCCATATATGGA
GTTCCGCGTTACATAACTTACGGTAAATGGCCCGCCTGGCTGACCGCCCAACGACCCCCGCCCATTGACG
TCAATAATGACGTATGTTCCCATAGTAACGCCAATAGGGACTTTCCATTGACGTCAATGGGTGGAGTATT
TACGGTAAACTGCCCACTTGGCAGTACATCAAGTGTATCATATGCCAAGTACGCCCCCTATTGACGTCAA
TGACGGTAAATGGCCCGCCTGGCATTATGCCCAGTACATGACCTTATGGGACTTTCCTACTTGGCAGTAC
ATCTACGTATTAGTCATCGCTATTACCATGGTGATGCGGTTTTGGCAGTACATCAATGGGCGTGGATAGC
GGTTTGACTCACGGGGATTTCCAAGTCTCCACCCCATTGACGTCAATGGGAGTTTGTTTTGGCACCAAAA
TCAACGGGACTTTCCAAAATGTCGTAACAACTCCGCCCCATTGACGCAAATGGGCGGTAGGCGTGTACGG
TGGGAGGTCTATATAAGCAGAGCTCTCTGGCTAACTAGAGAACCCACTGCTTACTGGCTTATCGAAATTA
ATACGACTCACTATAGGGAGACCCAAGCTTGGGCCACCATGGATGCTTTAGACGATTTTGACTTAGATAT
GCTTGGTTCAGACGCGTTAGACGACTTCGACCTAGACATGTTAGGCTCAGATGCATTGGACGACTTCGAT
TTAGATATGTTGGGCTCCGATGCCCTAGATGACTTTGATCTAGATATGCTAGGAGGAAGCGGAGGAGGAG
GTAGCGGACCTAAGAAAAAGAGGAAGGTGGCGGCCGCTGGATCCCCTTCAGGGCAGATCAGCAACCAGGC
CCTGGCTCTGGCCCCTAGCTCCGCTCCAGTGCTGGCCCAGACTATGGTGCCCTCTAGTGCTATGGTGCCT
CTGGCCCAGCCACCTGCTCCAGCCCCTGTGCTGACCCCAGGACCACCCCAGTCACTGAGCGCTCCAGTGC
CCAAGTCTACACAGGCCGGCGAGGGGACTCTGAGTGAAGCTCTGCTGCACCTGCAGTTCGACGCTGATGA
GGACCTGGGAGCTCTGCTGGGGAACAGCACCGATCCCGGAGTGTTCACAGATCTGGCCTCCGTGGACAAC
TCTGAGTTTCAGCAGCTGCTGAATCAGGGCGTGTCCATGTCTCATAGTACAGCCGAACCAATGCTGATGG
AGTACCCCGAAGCCATTACCCGGCTGGTGACCGGCAGCCAGCGGCCCCCCGACCCCGCTCCAACTCCCCT
GGGAACCAGCGGCCTGCCTAATGGGCTGTCCGGAGATGAAGACTTCTCAAGCATCGCTGATATGGACTTT
AGTGCCCTGCTGTCACAGATTTCCTCTAGTGGGTCTGGCAGCGGCAGCGACCTTTCCCATCCGCCCCCAA
GGGGCCATCTGGATGAGCTGACAACCACACTTGAGTCCATGACCGAGGATCTGAACCTGGACTCACCCCT
GACCCCGGAATTGAACGAGATTCTGGATACCTTCCTGAACGACGAGTGCCTCTTGCATGCCATGCATATC
AGCACAGGACTGTCCATCTTCGACACATCTCTGTTTAGCCTGGGCAGCGGCTCCCCCAAGAAAAAACGCA
AGGTGGAAGATCCTAAGAAAAAGCGGAAAGTGGACGGCATTGGTAGTGGGAGCAACGGCAGCAGCGGATC
CAACGGTCCGGGTGGATCTGGAGGTGGAGGTTCTGGAGGACGAACCATGGCCAGAATCCTGGCCTTCGAC
ATCGGCATCAGCAGCATCGGCTGGGCCTTCAGCGAGAACGACGAGCTGAAGGACTGCGGCGTGCGGATCT
TCACCAAGGTGGAAAACCCCAAGACCGGCGAGAGCCTGGCCCTGCCCAGAAGGCTGGCCAGAAGCGCCCG
GAAGAGACTGGCCAGACGGAAGGCCCGGCTGAACCACCTGAAGCACCTGATCGCCAACGAGTTCAAGCTG
AACTACGAGGACTACCAGAGCTTCGACGAGTCCCTGGCCAAGGCCTACAAGGGCAGCCTGATCAGCCCCT
ACGAGCTGCGGTTCCGGGCCCTGAACGAGCTGCTGAGCAAGCAGGACTTCGCCAGAGTGATCCTGCACAT
TGCCAAGCGGAGAGGCTACGACGACATCAAGAACAGCGACGACAAAGAGAAGGGCGCCATCCTGAAGGCC
ATCAAGCAGAACGAGGAAAAGCTGGCCAACTACCAGTCCGTGGGCGAGTACCTGTACAAAGAGTACTTCC
AGAAGTTCAAAGAGAACAGCAAAGAATTCACCAACGTGCGGAACAAGAAAGAAAGCTACGAGCGGTGTAT
CGCCCAGAGCTTCCTGAAGGATGAGCTGAAGCTGATCTTCAAGAAGCAGAGAGAGTTCGGCTTCAGCTTC
AGCAAGAAATTCGAGGAAGAGGTGCTGAGCGTCGCCTTCTACAAGAGAGCCCTGAAGGACTTCAGCCACC
TCGTGGGCAACTGCAGCTTCTTCACCGACGAGAAGAGAGCCCCCAAGAACAGCCCCCTGGCCTTCATGTT
CGTGGCCCTGACCCGGATCATCAACCTGCTGAACAATCTGAAGAACACCGAGGGCATCCTGTACACCAAG
GACGACCTGAACGCCCTGCTGAATGAGGTGCTGAAGAACGGCACCCTGACCTACAAGCAGACCAAGAAGC
TGCTGGGCCTGAGCGACGACTACGAGTTTAAGGGCGAGAAGGGCACCTACTTCATCGAGTTCAAGAAGTA
CAAAGAGTTCATCAAGGCCCTGGGCGAGCACAACCTGAGCCAGGACGATCTGAATGAGATCGCCAAGGAC
ATCACCCTGATCAAGGACGAGATTAAGCTGAAGAAGGCCCTGGCCAAATACGACCTGAATCAGAACCAGA
TCGACAGCCTGAGCAAGCTGGAATTCAAGGATCACCTGAACATCAGCTTCAAGGCTCTGAAGCTGGTCAC
CCCCCTGATGCTGGAAGGCAAGAAGTACGACGAGGCCTGCAACGAGCTGAACCTGAAGGTGGCCATCAAC
GAGGACAAGAAGGACTTCCTGCCCGCCTTCAACGAAACCTACTACAAGGACGAAGTGACCAACCCCGTGG
TGCTGCGGGCCATCAAAGAATACCGGAAGGTGCTGAATGCCCTGCTCAAGAAATACGGCAAGGTGCACAA
GATCAACATCGAGCTGGCCCGGGAAGTGGGCAAGAACCACAGCCAGCGGGCCAAGATCGAGAAAGAGCAG
AACGAAAACTACAAGGCCAAGAAGGACGCTGAGCTGGAATGCGAGAAGCTGGGACTGAAGATCAACAGCA
AGAACATCCTGAAGCTGCGGCTGTTCAAAGAACAGAAAGAGTTCTGCGCCTACAGCGGCGAGAAGATCAA
GATCAGCGATCTGCAGGACGAGAAGATGCTGGAAATCGACCACATCTACCCCTACAGCCGGTCCTTCGAC
GACAGCTACATGAACAAGGTGCTGGTGTTCACCAAACAGAACCAGGAAAAACTGAACCAGACCCCCTTCG
AGGCCTTCGGCAACGACAGCGCCAAGTGGCAGAAAATCGAGGTGCTGGCCAAGAACCTGCCCACCAAGAA
ACAGAAGAGAATCCTGGACAAGAATTACAAGGACAAAGAGCAGAAGAACTTCAAGGACCGGAACCTGAAC
GACACCCGGTATATCGCCCGGCTGGTGCTGAACTACACAAAGGACTACCTGGATTTCCTGCCCCTGTCCG
ACGACGAGAACACCAAGCTGAACGATACCCAGAAAGGCTCCAAGGTGCACGTGGAAGCCAAGAGCGGCAT
GCTGACCAGCGCCCTGAGACACACCTGGGGCTTCAGCGCCAAGGATCGGAACAACCATCTGCACCACGCC
ATCGACGCCGTGATCATTGCCTACGCCAACAACAGCATCGTGAAGGCCTTCTCCGACTTCAAGAAAGAAC
AGGAAAGCAACAGCGCCGAGCTGTACGCCAAGAAGATCTCTGAGCTGGACTACAAGAACAAGCGGAAGTT
CTTCGAGCCCTTCAGCGGCTTCCGGCAGAAGGTGCTGGATAAGATCGACGAGATCTTCGTGTCCAAGCCC
GAGCGGAAGAAGCCCTCTGGCGCCCTGCACGAGGAAACCTTCAGAAAAGAGGAAGAGTTCTACCAGTCCT
ACGGCGGCAAAGAAGGCGTGCTGAAGGCCCTCGAGCTGGGCAAGATCAGAAAAGTGAACGGCAAGATCGT
GAAGAACGGGGACATGTTCCGGGTGGACATCTTCAAGCACAAAAAGACCAACAAGTTCTACGCCGTGCCC
ATCTACACCATGGACTTCGCCCTGAAGGTGCTGCCCAACAAGGCCGTGGCCCGGTCCAAGAAGGGCGAGA
TCAAGGACTGGATTCTGATGGACGAGAACTACGAGTTCTGCTTTAGCCTGTACAAGGACTCCCTGATCCT
GATCCAGACCAAGGACATGCAGGAACCCGAGTTCGTCTACTACAACGCCTTCACCAGCAGCACCGTGTCC
CTGATCGTGTCTAAGCACGACAACAAGTTCGAGACACTGAGCAAGAACCAGAAGATCCTGTTCAAGAACG
CCAACGAGAAAGAAGTGATCGCCAAGAGCATCGGCATCCAGAATCTGAAGGTGTTCGAGAAGTACATCGT
GTCCGCCCTGGGAGAAGTGACAAAGGCCGAGTTCCGGCAGAGAGAGGACTTCAAAAAGTCCGGACCTCCA
AAGAAAAAGAGAAAAGTATACCCCTACGACGTGCCCGACTACGCCTAATAACTCGAGCATGCATCTAGAG
GGCCCTATTCTATAGTGTCACCTAAATGCTAGAGCTCGCTGATCAGCCTCGACTGTGCCTTCTAGTTGCC
AGCCATCTGTTGTTTGCCCCTCCCCCGTGCCTTCCTTGACCCTGGAAGGTGCCACTCCCACTGTCCTTTC
CTAATAAAATGAGGAAATTGCATCGCATTGTCTGAGTAGGTGTCATTCTATTCTGGGGGGTGGGGTGGGG
CAGGACAGCAAGGGGGAGGATTGGGAAGACAATAGCAGGCATGCTGGGGATGCGGTGGGCTCTATGGCTT
CTGAGGCGGAAAGAACCAGCTGCATTAATGAATCGGCCAACGCGCGGGGAGAGGCGGTTTGCGTATTGGG
CGCTCTTCCGCTTCCTCGCTCACTGACTCGCTGCGCTCGGTCGTTCGGCTGCGGCGAGCGGTATCAGCTC
ACTCAAAGGCGGTAATACGGTTATCCACAGAATCAGGGGATAACGCAGGAAAGAACATGTGAGCAAAAGG
CCAGCAAAAGGCCAGGAACCGTAAAAAGGCCGCGTTGCTGGCGTTTTTCCATAGGCTCCGCCCCCCTGAC
GAGCATCACAAAAATCGACGCTCAAGTCAGAGGTGGCGAAACCCGACAGGACTATAAAGATACCAGGCGT
TTCCCCCTGGAAGCTCCCTCGTGCGCTCTCCTGTTCCGACCCTGCCGCTTACCGGATACCTGTCCGCCTT
TCTCCCTTCGGGAAGCGTGGCGCTTTCTCATAGCTCACGCTGTAGGTATCTCAGTTCGGTGTAGGTCGTT
CGCTCCAAGCTGGGCTGTGTGCACGAACCCCCCGTTCAGCCCGACCGCTGCGCCTTATCCGGTAACTATC
GTCTTGAGTCCAACCCGGTAAGACACGACTTATCGCCACTGGCAGCAGCCACTGGTAACAGGATTAGCAG
AGCGAGGTATGTAGGCGGTGCTACAGAGTTCTTGAAGTGGTGGCCTAACTACGGCTACACTAGAAGAACA
GTATTTGGTATCTGCGCTCTGCTGAAGCCAGTTACCTTCGGAAAAAGAGTTGGTAGCTCTTGATCCGGCA
AACAAACCACCGCTGGTAGCGGTGGTTTTTTTGTTTGCAAGCAGCAGATTACGCGCAGAAAAAAAGGATC
TCAAGAAGATCCTTTGATCTTTTCTACGGGGTCTGACGCTCAGTGGAACGAAAACTCACGTTAAGGGATT
TTGGTCATGAGATTATCAAAAAGGATCTTCACCTAGATCCTTTTAAATTAAAAATGAAGTTTTAAATCAA
TCTAAAGTATATATGAGTAAACTTGGTCTGACAGTTACCAATGCTTAATCAGTGAGGCACCTATCTCAGC
GATCTGTCTATTTCGTTCATCCATAGTTGCCTGACTCCCCGTCGTGTAGATAACTACGATACGGGAGGGC
TTACCATCTGGCCCCAGTGCTGCAATGATACCGCGAGACCCACGCTCACCGGCTCCAGATTTATCAGCAA
TAAACCAGCCAGCCGGAAGGGCCGAGCGCAGAAGTGGTCCTGCAACTTTATCCGCCTCCATCCAGTCTAT
TAATTGTTGCCGGGAAGCTAGAGTAAGTAGTTCGCCAGTTAATAGTTTGCGCAACGTTGTTGCCATTGCT
ACAGGCATCGTGGTGTCACGCTCGTCGTTTGGTATGGCTTCATTCAGCTCCGGTTCCCAACGATCAAGGC
GAGTTACATGATCCCCCATGTTGTGCAAAAAAGCGGTTAGCTCCTTCGGTCCTCCGATCGTTGTCAGAAG
TAAGTTGGCCGCAGTGTTATCACTCATGGTTATGGCAGCACTGCATAATTCTCTTACTGTCATGCCATCC
GTAAGATGCTTTTCTGTGACTGGTGAGTACTCAACCAAGTCATTCTGAGAATAGTGTATGCGGCGACCGA
GTTGCTCTTGCCCGGCGTCAATACGGGATAATACCGCGCCACATAGCAGAACTTTAAAAGTGCTCATCAT
TGGAAAACGTTCTTCGGGGCGAAAACTCTCAAGGATCTTACCGCTGTTGAGATCCAGTTCGATGTAACCC
ACTCGTGCACCCAACTGATCTTCAGCATCTTTTACTTTCACCAGCGTTTCTGGGTGAGCAAAAACAGGAA
GGCAAAATGCCGCAAAAAAGGGAATAAGGGCGACACGGAAATGTTGAATACTCATACTCTTCCTTTTTCA
ATATTATTGAAGCATTTATCAGGGTTATTGTCTCATGAGCGGATACATATTTGAATGTATTTAGAAAAAT
AAACAAATAGGGGTTCCGCGCACATTTCCCCGAAAAGTGCCACCTGACGTCGACGGATCGGGAGATCTCC
CGATCCCCTATGGTGCACTCTCAGTACAATCTGCTCTGATGCCGCATAGTTAAGCCAGTATCTGCTCCCT
GCTTGTGTGTTGGAGGTCGCTGAGTAGTGCGCGAGCAAAATTTAAGCTACAACAAGGCAAGGCTTGACCG
ACAATTGCATGAAGAATCTGCTTAGGGTTAGGCGTTTTGCGCTGCTTCGCGATGTACGGGCCAGATATAC
GCGTT
